>Addgene plasmid #61093 | psc2_md1 | depositor full sequence | sequence record 99091 | psc2_md1 sequence 7231 bps
AGATCTGCGCAGCACCATGGCCTGAAATAACCTCTGAAAGAGGAACTTGGTTAGGTACCTTCTGAGGCGG
AAAGAACCAGCTGTGGAATGTGTGTCAGTTAGGGTGTGGAAAGTCCCCAGGCTCCCCAGCAGGCAGAAGT
ATGCAAAGCATGCATCTCAATTAGTCAGCAACCAGGTGTGGAAAGTCCCCAGGCTCCCCAGCAGGCAGAA
GTATGCAAAGCATGCATCTCAATTAGTCAGCAACCATAGTCCCGCCCCTAACTCCGCCCATCCCGCCCCT
AACTCCGCCCAGTTCCGCCCATTCTCCGCCCCATGGCTGACTAATTTTTTTTATTTATGCAGAGGCCGAG
GCCGCCTCGGCCTCTGAGCTATTCCAGAAGTAGTGAGGAGGCTTTTTTGGAGGCCTAGGCTTTTGCAAAA
GGCTTGATTCTTCTGACACAACAGTCTCGAACTTAAGCTGCAGAAGTTGGTCGTGAGGCACTGGGCAGGT
AAGTATCAAGGTTACAAGACAGGTTTAAGGAGACCAATAGAAACTGGGCTTGTCGAGACAGAGAAGACTC
TTGCGTTTCTGATAGGCACCTATTGGTCTTACTGACATCCACTTTGCCTTTCTCTCCACAGGTGTCCACT
CCCAGTTCAATTACAGCTCTTAAGGCTAGAGTACTTAATACGACTCACTATAGGCTAGCCACCATGGCTT
CCAAGGTGTACGACCCCGAGCAACGCAAACGCATGATCACTGGGCCTCAGTGGTGGGCTCGCTGCAAGCA
AATGAACGTGCTGGACTCCTTCATCAACTACTATGATTCCGAGAAGCACGCCGAGAACGCCGTGATTTTT
CTGCATGGTAACGCTGCCTCCAGCTACCTGTGGAGGCACGTCGTGCCTCACATCGAGCCCGTGGCTAGAT
GCATCATCCCTGATCTGATCGGAATGGGTAAGTCCGGCAAGAGCGGGAATGGCTCATATCGCCTCCTGGA
TCACTACAAGTACCTCACCGCTTGGTTCGAGCTGCTGAACCTTCCAAAGAAAATCATCTTTGTGGGCCAC
GACTGGGGGGCTTGTCTGGCCTTTCACTACTCCTACGAGCACCAAGACAAGATCAAGGCCATCGTCCATG
CTGAGAGTGTCGTGGACGTGATCGAGTCCTGGGACGAGTGGCCTGACATCGAGGAGGATATCGCCCTGAT
CAAGAGCGAAGAGGGCGAGAAAATGGTGCTTGAGAATAACTTCTTCGTCGAGACCATGCTCCCAAGCAAG
ATCATGCGGAAACTGGAGCCTGAGGAGTTCGCTGCCTACCTGGAGCCATTCAAGGAGAAGGGCGAGGTTA
GACGGCCTACCCTCTCCTGGCCTCGCGAGATCCCTCTCGTTAAGGGAGGCAAGCCCGACGTCGTCCAGAT
TGTCCGCAACTACAACGCCTACCTTCGGGCCAGCGACGATCTGCCTAAGATGTTCATCGAGTCCGACCCT
GGGTTCTTTTCCAACGCTATTGTCGAGGGAGCTAAGAAGTTCCCTAACACCGAGTTCGTGAAGGTGAAGG
GCCTCCACTTCAGCCAGGAGGACGCTCCAGATGAAATGGGTAAGTACATCAAGAGCTTCGTGGAGCGCGT
GCTGAAGAACGAGCAGTAATTCTAGGCGATCGCTCGAGCCCGGGAATTCGTTTAAACCTAGAGCGGCCGC
TGGCCGCAATAAAATATCTTTATTTTCATTACATCTGTGTGTTGGTTTTTTGTGTGAGGATCTAAATGAG
TCTTCGGACCTCGCGGGGGCCGCTTAAGCGGTGGTTAGGGTTTGTCTGACGCGGGGGGAGGGGGAAGGAA
CGAAACACTCTCATTCGGAGGCGGCTCGGGGTTTGGTCTTGGTGGCCACGGGCACGCAGAAGAGCGCCGC
GATCCTCTTAAGCACCCCCCCGCCCTCCGTGGAGGCGGGGGTTTGGTCGGCGGGTGGTAACTGGCGGGCC
GCTGACTCGGGCGGGTCGCGCGCCCCAGAGTGTGACCTTTTCGGTCTGCTCGCAGACCCCCGGGCGGCGC
CGCCGCGGCGGCGACGGGCTCGCTGGGTCCTAGGCTCCATGGGGACCGTATACGTGGACAGGCTCTGGAG
CATCCGCACGACTGCGGTGATATTACCGGAGACCTTCTGCGGGACGAGCCGGGTCACGCGGCTGACGCGG
AGCGTCCGTTGGGCGACAAACACCAGGACGGGGCACAGGTACACTATCTTGTCACCCGGAGGCGCGAGGG
ACTGCAGGAGCTTCAGGGAGTGGCGCAGCTGCTTCATCCCCGTGGCCCGTTGCTCGCGTTTGCTGGCGGT
GTCCCCGGAAGAAATATATTTGCATGTCTTTAGTTCTATGATGACACAAACCCCGCCCAGCGTCTTGTCA
TTGGCGAATTCGAACACGCAGATGCAGTCGGGGCGGCGCGGTCCCAGGTCCACTTCGCATATTAAGGTGA
CGCGTGTGGCCTCGAACACCGAGCGACCCTGCAGCGACCCGCTTAAAAGCTTGGGATGGAGGTGAGAGGG
CCACACCCCTGTGGCTCCCACTTAGCTTGGGAAGGACAGGATGGCAAGGTTGCTAAGGGTGGGGGTGGGA
CAAAAGGGAGGCCAGACTCATGGGTGTTTGTAGGGCTGGGCTGGGGCTAGAGTTTGGGGAGGAGGCTCCT
TGCTGAAGTTATGCAGGAGGGTTGAGGGAATGGGGCCTGGGTAGCCCTGCCCTCCCTGCCTGTGCCTGTG
ACTGCGTTTCCTTCTTCAATAGTCCAGAGAGGTCTCTACCCGGGATTGTCACTGAGAGCCCCAGGAGGTA
GGTCCCGGGGGCCTCAGTGTGCCAGCCTCCGGGCCCTAGCTGGGCTTCGGGGTTGGTGTGCATGTTTGTG
TGTGTTCCAGTCATGTGTCCTCAGCACTCTTTGGTTAATCCCAGCCTTGCTCAGCAGCCCTGGCCTTGTC
TTTTCTGTTCCTTCGCTGATCCCCTTTTTCTGTCTGTGGCCACTGCCCTATTGTGTGTCCAAATGCTAGT
GGGGTGGGGGTCAGGAGTAGAGAGCTGGAGAAGTGGGGAATCACACCACCAGGATCCCCTCAACTGAGAG
AAGCCCTATCATATCCAAAGAGAGAACGGTTTACTGAATGGGGCTCTTTGCAAGCTTCCAAAAGGGTGGT
CCAACCAAGATTTAATCTAGAGAGGTGTTCTGGGTCCAGTCATGCACCCTTAAAGTTATTTTCTCAAAGA
GTGCTTCTTGGAACCTGGGATTCCTAGGGCAAACATCAAGGTGAGCAGTGAGATAGTGGTTTTACTGGCA
TCAGCACTTGCAAAGCCCCTCCCCCCACCCCCAAGTAGGACATGATGACTGTAGAACTCCCTGAGCTGGT
GGCCCCTGAGAAAAAGGTGCCAGCAGCCCAGCCTTTGCATGGGACCGTCAGAGAGAGCCACGCTGACGGG
TTGTCTTCTCCTCTCCATAGGCGTCTCAAGCTTGGCATTCCGGTACTGTTGGTAAAGCCACCGCCGATGC
TAAGAACATTAAGAAGGGCCCTGCTCCCTTCTACCCTCTGGAGGATGGCACCGCTGGCGAGCAGCTGCAC
AAGGCCATGAAGAGGTATGCCCTGGTGCCTGGCACCATTGCCTTCACCGATGCCCACATTGAGGTGGACA
TCACCTATGCCGAGTACTTCGAGATGTCTGTGCGCCTGGCCGAGGCCATGAAGAGGTACGGCCTGAACAC
CAACCACCGCATCGTGGTGTGCTCTGAGAACTCTCTGCAGTTCTTCATGCCAGTGCTGGGCGCCCTGTTC
ATCGGAGTGGCCGTGGCCCCTGCTAACGACATTTACAACGAGCGCGAGCTGCTGAACAGCATGGGCATTT
CTCAGCCTACCGTGGTGTTCGTGTCTAAGAAGGGCCTGCAGAAGATCCTGAACGTGCAGAAGAAGCTGCC
TATCATCCAGAAGATCATCATCATGGACTCTAAGACCGACTACCAGGGCTTCCAGAGCATGTACACATTC
GTGACATCTCATCTGCCTCCTGGCTTCAACGAGTACGACTTCGTGCCAGAGTCTTTCGACAGGGACAAAA
CCATTGCCCTGATCATGAACAGCTCTGGGTCTACCGGCCTGCCTAAGGGCGTGGCCCTGCCTCATCGCAC
CGCCTGTGTGCGCTTCTCTCACGCCCGCGACCCTATTTTCGGCAACCAGATCATCCCCGACACCGCTATT
CTGAGCGTGGTGCCATTCCACCACGGCTTCGGCATGTTCACCACCCTGGGCTACCTGATTTGCGGCTTTC
GGGTGGTGCTGATGTACCGCTTCGAGGAGGAGCTGTTCCTGCGCAGCCTGCAAGACTACAAAATTCAGTC
TGCCCTGCTGGTGCCAACCCTGTTCAGCTTCTTCGCTAAGAGCACCCTGATCGACAAGTACGACCTGTCT
AACCTGCACGAGATTGCCTCTGGCGGCGCCCCACTGTCTAAGGAGGTGGGCGAAGCCGTGGCCAAGCGCT
TTCATCTGCCAGGCATCCGCCAGGGCTACGGCCTGACCGAGACAACCAGCGCCATTCTGATTACCCCAGA
GGGCGACGACAAGCCTGGCGCCGTGGGCAAGGTGGTGCCATTCTTCGAGGCCAAGGTGGTGGACCTGGAC
ACCGGCAAGACCCTGGGAGTGAACCAGCGCGGCGAGCTGTGTGTGCGCGGCCCTATGATTATGTCCGGCT
ACGTGAATAACCCTGAGGCCACAAACGCCCTGATCGACAAGGACGGCTGGCTGCACTCTGGCGACATTGC
CTACTGGGACGAGGACGAGCACTTCTTCATCGTGGACCGCCTGAAGTCTCTGATCAAGTACAAGGGCTAC
CAGGTGGCCCCAGCCGAGCTGGAGTCTATCCTGCTGCAGCACCCTAACATTTTCGACGCCGGAGTGGCCG
GCCTGCCCGACGACGATGCCGGCGAGCTGCCTGCCGCCGTCGTCGTGCTGGAACACGGCAAGACCATGAC
CGAGAAGGAGATCGTGGACTATGTGGCCAGCCAGGTGACAACCGCCAAGAAGCTGCGCGGCGGAGTGGTG
TTCGTGGACGAGGTGCCCAAGGGCCTGACCGGCAAGCTGGACGCCCGCAAGATCCGCGAGATCCTGATCA
AGGCTAAGAAAGGCGGCAAGATCGCCGTGTAATAATTCTAGAGTCGGGGCGGCCGGCCGCTTCGAGCAGA
CATGATAAGATACATTGATGAGTTTGGACAAACCACAACTAGAATGCAGTGAAAAAAATGCTTTATTTGT
GAAATTTGTGATGCTATTGCTTTATTTGTAACCATTATAAGCTGCAATAAACAAGTTAACAACAACAATT
GCATTCATTTTATGTTTCAGGTTCAGGGGGAGGTGTGGGAGGTTTTTTAAAGCAAGTAAAACCTCTACAA
ATGTGGTAAAATCGATAAGGATCCAGGTGGCACTTTTCGGGGAAATGTGCGCGGAACCCCTATTTGTTTA
TTTTTCTAAATACATTCAAATATGTATCCGCTCATGAGACAATAACCCTGATAAATGCTTCAATAATATT
GAAAAAGGAAGAGTATGAGTATTCAACATTTCCGTGTCGCCCTTATTCCCTTTTTTGCGGCATTTTGCCT
TCCTGTTTTTGCTCACCCAGAAACGCTGGTGAAAGTAAAAGATGCTGAAGATCAGTTGGGTGCACGAGTG
GGTTACATCGAACTGGATCTCAACAGCGGTAAGATCCTTGAGAGTTTTCGCCCCGAAGAACGTTTTCCAA
TGATGAGCACTTTTAAAGTTCTGCTATGTGGCGCGGTATTATCCCGTATTGACGCCGGGCAAGAGCAACT
CGGTCGCCGCATACACTATTCTCAGAATGACTTGGTTGAGTACTCACCAGTCACAGAAAAGCATCTTACG
GATGGCATGACAGTAAGAGAATTATGCAGTGCTGCCATAACCATGAGTGATAACACTGCGGCCAACTTAC
TTCTGACAACGATCGGAGGACCGAAGGAGCTAACCGCTTTTTTGCACAACATGGGGGATCATGTAACTCG
CCTTGATCGTTGGGAACCGGAGCTGAATGAAGCCATACCAAACGACGAGCGTGACACCACGATGCCTGTA
GCAATGGCAACAACGTTGCGCAAACTATTAACTGGCGAACTACTTACTCTAGCTTCCCGGCAACAATTAA
TAGACTGGATGGAGGCGGATAAAGTTGCAGGACCACTTCTGCGCTCGGCCCTTCCGGCTGGCTGGTTTAT
TGCTGATAAATCTGGAGCCGGTGAGCGTGGGTCTCGCGGTATCATTGCAGCACTGGGGCCAGATGGTAAG
CCCTCCCGTATCGTAGTTATCTACACGACGGGGAGTCAGGCAACTATGGATGAACGAAATAGACAGATCG
CTGAGATAGGTGCCTCACTGATTAAGCATTGGTAACTGTCAGACCAAGTTTACTCATATATACTTTAGAT
TGATTTAAAACTTCATTTTTAATTTAAAAGGATCTAGGTGAAGATCCTTTTTGATAATCTCATGACCAAA
ATCCCTTAACGTGAGTTTTCGTTCCACTGAGCGTCAGACCCCGTAGAAAAGATCAAAGGATCTTCTTGAG
ATCCTTTTTTTCTGCGCGTAATCTGCTGCTTGCAAACAAAAAAACCACCGCTACCAGCGGTGGTTTGTTT
GCCGGATCAAGAGCTACCAACTCTTTTTCCGAAGGTAACTGGCTTCAGCAGAGCGCAGATACCAAATACT
GTTCTTCTAGTGTAGCCGTAGTTAGGCCACCACTTCAAGAACTCTGTAGCACCGCCTACATACCTCGCTC
TGCTAATCCTGTTACCAGTGGCTGCTGCCAGTGGCGATAAGTCGTGTCTTACCGGGTTGGACTCAAGACG
ATAGTTACCGGATAAGGCGCAGCGGTCGGGCTGAACGGGGGGTTCGTGCACACAGCCCAGCTTGGAGCGA
ACGACCTACACCGAACTGAGATACCTACAGCGTGAGCTATGAGAAAGCGCCACGCTTCCCGAAGGGAGAA
AGGCGGACAGGTATCCGGTAAGCGGCAGGGTCGGAACAGGAGAGCGCACGAGGGAGCTTCCAGGGGGAAA
CGCCTGGTATCTTTATAGTCCTGTCGGGTTTCGCCACCTCTGACTTGAGCGTCGATTTTTGTGATGCTCG
TCAGGGGGGCGGAGCCTATGGAAAAACGCCAGCAACGCGGCCTTTTTACGGTTCCTGGCCTTTTGCTGGC
CTTTTGCTCACATGGCTCGAC
Features (pLannotate 1.2.2; 12 found; start..end, strand, type, name):
     62..419     +  promoter       SV40 promoter: SV40 enhancer and early promoter
    489..621     +  intron         chimeric intron: chimera between introns from human β-globin and immunoglobulin heavy chain genes
    666..684     +  promoter       T7 promoter: promoter for bacteriophage T7 RNA polymerase
    694..1629    +  CDS            hRluc: Renilla luciferase human codon-optimized
   1688..1736    +  polyA_signal   poly(A) signal: synthetic polyadenylation signal
   1745..2496    +  promoter       HSV TK promoter: herpes simplex virus thymidine kinase promoter
   3493..5142    +  CDS            luciferase: firefly luciferase; luc+; enhanced luc+ version of the luciferase gene AAS38485.1 42718124.0
   5186..5307    -  polyA_signal   SV40 poly(A) signal: SV40 polyadenylation signal
   5330..5398    -  CDS            large T antigen (fragment): large T antigen from SV40 (simian virus 40)
   5440..5544    +  promoter       AmpR promoter: bla
   5545..6405    +  CDS            AmpR: β-lactamase; bla; confers resistance to ampicillin, carbenicillin, and related antibiotics
   6576..7164    +  rep_origin     ori: high-copy-number ColE1/pMB1/pBR322/pUC origin of replication
