[The description below was written by a language model from this plasmid's Addgene catalogue record and pLannotate feature annotations shown in this document.]
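Description:
psc2_md1 is a mammalian expression splicing reporter built on the dual-luciferase psiCheck2 backbone, with a total size of 7,231 bp. It is propagated in E. coli as a high-copy plasmid through a ColE1/pUC-type origin and is selected with ampicillin via the β-lactamase gene and its native promoter.

The plasmid carries two independent luciferase units. In the first, the SV40 enhancer/early promoter, followed by a chimeric β-globin/immunoglobulin intron and a T7 promoter, drives human codon-optimised Renilla luciferase, which terminates at a synthetic poly(A) signal. In the second, the HSV TK promoter sits upstream of firefly luciferase (luc+), which ends at an SV40 poly(A) signal. The feature table leaves roughly 1 kb unannotated between the TK promoter and the firefly coding sequence. This gap is consistent with the position of the 939 bp mouse Mag genomic fragment, which was cloned through HindIII sites, although the table does not itself label the insert.

The recorded backbone changes explain the design. A HindIII site near Renilla was mutated, a minimal artificial upstream exon was placed ahead of the Mag genomic sequence, and the initiating methionine codon of firefly luciferase was deleted. Firefly production should therefore depend on translation that starts upstream and reads through the spliced mini-gene, so the firefly signal would be expected to reflect which Mag splice isoform is made. The record does not specify which exons are included or which isoform is in frame. Renilla presumably serves as an internal control for normalisation. The construct is intended for studying the regulation of alternative splicing of Mag in transfected mammalian cells.
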