Addgene plasmid #61093: psc2_md1
Purpose: splicing reporter construct containing MAG mini-gene
Depositing lab: Sean Ryder. Depositing organization: University of Massachusetts, Worcester. Publication: hnRNP A1 and secondary structure coordinate alternative splicing of Mag. Zearfoss NR, Johnson ES, Ryder SP. RNA. 2013 Jul;19(7):948-57. doi: 10.1261/rna.036780.112. Epub 2013 May 23. PubMed 23704325.
Backbone
  Vector backbone: psiCheck2
  Backbone manufacturer: Promega
  Backbone size w/o insert (bp): 6273
  Total vector size (bp): 7231
  Modifications to backbone: HindIII site near Renilla mutated Methionine codon at beginning of firefly luciferase deleted Minimal, artificial upstream exon added before Mag genomic sequence
  Vector type: Mammalian Expression
Growth in bacteria
  Bacterial resistance: Ampicillin, 100 μg/mL
  Growth temperature: 37°C
  Growth strain: DH5alpha
  Copy number: High Copy
Gene/Insert
  Gene/Insert name: Mag genomic sequence
  Species: M. musculus (mouse)
  Insert size (bp): 939
  GenBank ID: NM_010758
  Entrez Gene: Mag (a.k.a. Gma, siglec-4a)
  Cloning method: Restriction Enzyme; 5′ cloning site HindIII (not destroyed); 3′ cloning site HindIII (not destroyed)
  Sequencing primers: 5′ custom; 3′ custom
Terms and licenses: Academic/Nonprofit Terms; Industry Terms: Not Available to Industry
How to cite: psc2_md1 was a gift from Sean Ryder (Addgene plasmid # 61093 ; http://n2t.net/addgene:61093 ; RRID:Addgene_61093)
