>Addgene plasmid #61093 | psc2_md1 | addgene partial sequence | sequence record 102321 | psiCHECK2-R 5'-CGAGGTCCGAAGACTCATTT-3'
AATAAAGATATTTTATTGCGGCCAGCGGCCGCTCTAGGTTTAAACGAATTCCCGGGCTCGAGCGATCGCC
TAGAATTACTGCTCGTTCTTCAGCACGCGCTCCACGAAGCTCTTGATGTACTTACCCATTTCATCTGGAG
CGTCCTCCTGGCTGAAGTGGAGGCCCTTCACCTTCACGAACTCGGTGTTAGGGAACTTCTTAGCTCCCTC
GACAATAGCGTTGGAAAAGAACCCAGGGTCGGACTCGATGAACATCTTAGGCAGATCGTCGCTGGCCCGA
AGGTAGGCGTTGTAGTTGCGGACAATCTGGACGACGTCGGGCTTGCCTCCCTTAACGAGAGGGATCTCGC
GAGGCCAGGAGAGGGTAGGCCGTCTAACCTCGCCCTTCTCCTTGAATGGCTCCAGGTAGGCAGCGAACTC
CTCAGGCTCCAGTTTCCGCATGATCTTGCTTGGGAGCATGGTCTCGACGAAGAAGTTATTCTCAAGCACC
ATTTTCTCGCCCTCTTCGCTCTTGATCAGGGCGATATCCTCCTCGATGTCAGGCCACTCGTCCCAGGACT
CGATCACGTCCACGACACTCTCAGCATGGACGATGGCCTTGATCTTGTCTTGGTGCTCGTAGGAGTAGTG
AAAGGCCAGACAAGCCCCCCAGTCGTGGCCCACAAAGATGATTTTCTTTGGAAGGTTCAGCAGCTCGAAC
CAAGCGGTGAGGTACTTGTAGTGATCCAGGAGGCGATATGAGCCATTCCCGCTCTTGCCGGACTTACCCA
TTCCGATCAGATCAGGGATGATGCATCTAGCCACGGGCTCGATGTGAGGCACGACGTGCCTCCACAGGTA
GCTGGAGGCAGCGTTACCATGCAGAAAA
