>Addgene plasmid #61093 | psc2_md1 | addgene partial sequence | sequence record 102343 | EBV-rev 5'-GTGGTTTGTCCAAACTCATC-3'
CCCGACTCTAGAATTATTACACGGCGATCTTGCCGCCTTTCTTAGCCTTGATCAGGATCTCGCGGATCTT
GCGGGCGTCCAGCTTGCCGGTCAGGCCCTTGGGCACCTCGTCCACGAACACCACTCCGCCGCGCAGCTTC
TTGGCGGTTGTCACCTGGCTGGCCACATAGTCCACGATCTCCTTCTCGGTCATGGTCTTGCCGTGTTCCA
GCACGACGACGGCGGCAGGCAGCTCGCCGGCATCGTCGTCGGGCAGGCCGGCCACTCCGGCGTCGAAAAT
GTTAGGGTGCTGCAGCAGGATAGACTCCAGCTCGGCTGGGGCCACCTGGTAGCCCTTGTACTTGATCAGA
GACTTCAGGCGGTCCACGATGAAGAAGTGCTCGTCCTCGTCCCAGTAGGCAATGTCGCCAGAGTGCAGCC
AGCCGTCCTTGTCGATCAGGGCGTTTGTGGCCTCAGGGTTATTCACGTAGCCGGACATAATCATAGGGCC
GCGCACACACAGCTCGCCGCGCTGGTTCACTCCCAGGGTCTTGCCGGTGTCCAGGTCCACCACCTTGGCC
TCGAAGAATGGCACCACCTTGCCCACGGCGCCAGGCTTGTCGTCGCCCTCTGGGGTAATCAGAATGGCGC
TGGTTGTCTCGGTCAGGCCGTAGCCCTGGCGGATGCCTGGCAGATGAAAGCGCTTGGCCACGGCTTCGCC
CACCTCCTTAGACAGTGGGGCGCCGCCAGAGGCAATCTCGTGCAGGTTAGACAGGTCGTACTTGTCGATC
AGGGTGCTCTTAGCGAAGAAGCTGAACAGGGTTGGCACCAGCAGGGCAGACTGA
