>Addgene plasmid #61093 | psc2_md1 | addgene partial sequence | sequence record 102345 | HSV-TK-proF 5'-CCAGGTCCACTTCGCATATT-3'
CAGCGACCCGCTTAAAAGCTTGGGATGGAGGTGAGAGGGCCACACCCCTGTGGCTCCCACTTAGCTTGGG
AAGGACAGGATGGCAAGGTTGCTAAGGGTGGGGGTGGGACAAAAGGGAGGCCAGACTCATGGGTGTTTGT
AGGGCTGGGCTGGGGCTAGAGTTTGGGGAGGAGGCTCCTTGCTGAAGTTATGCAGGAGGGTTGAGGGAAT
GGGGCCTGGGTAGCCCTGCCCTCCCTGCCTGTGCCTGTGACTGCGTTTCCTTCTTCAATAGTCCAGAGAG
GTCTCTACCCGGGATTGTCACTGAGAGCCCCAGGAGGTAGGTCCCGGGGGCCTCAGTGTGCCAGCCTCCG
GGCCCTAGCTGGGCTTCGGGGTTGGTGTGCATGTTTGTGTGTGTTCCAGTCATGTGTCCTCAGCACTCTT
TGGTTAATCCCAGCCTTGCTCAGCAGCCCTGGCCTTGTCTTTTCTGTTCCTTCGCTGATCCCCTTTTTCT
GTCTGTGGCCACTGCCCTATTGTGTGTCCAAATGCTAGTGGGGTGGGGGTCAGGAGTAGAGAGCTGGAGA
AGTGGGGAATCACACCACCAGGATCCCCTCAACTGAGAGAAGCCCTATCATATCCAAAGAGAGAACGGTT
TACTGAATGGGGCTCTTTGCAAGCTTCCAAAAGGGTGGTCCAACCAAGATTTAATCTAGAGAGGTGTTCT
GGGTCCAGTCATGCACCCTTAAAGTTATTTTCTCAAAGAGTGCTTCTTGGAACCTGGGATTCCTAGGGCA
AACATCAAGGTGAGCAGTGAGATAGTGGTTTTACTGGCATCAGCACTTGCAAAGCCCCTCCCCC
